Addgene plasmid #217140: pCMV-hAT-1B_PM
Purpose: Mammalian expression vector for expression of hAT-1B_PM transposase (CMV promoter)
Depositing lab: Haoyi Wang. Depositing organization: Institute of Zoology, Chinese Academy of Sciences. Publication: Heterologous survey of 130 DNA transposons in human cells highlights their functional divergence and expands the genome engineering toolbox. Zhang T, Tan S, Tang N, Li Y, Zhang C, Sun J, Guo Y, Gao H, Cai Y, Sun W, Wang C, Fu L, Ma H, Wu Y, Hu X, Zhang X, Gee P, Yan W, Zhao Y, Chen Q, Guo B, Wang H, Zhang YE. Cell. 2024 Jul 11;187(14):3741-3760.e30. doi: 10.1016/j.cell.2024.05.007. Epub 2024 Jun 5. PubMed 38843831.
Backbone
  Vector backbone: pCMV
  Vector type: Mammalian Expression
Growth in bacteria
  Bacterial resistance: Ampicillin, 100 μg/mL
  Growth temperature: 37°C
  Growth strain: DH5alpha
  Copy number: High Copy
Gene/Insert
  Gene/Insert name: hAT-1B_PM transposase
  Species: Synthetic
  Cloning method: Restriction Enzyme; 5′ cloning site Unknown (unknown if destroyed); 3′ cloning site Unknown (unknown if destroyed)
Terms and licenses: Academic/Nonprofit Terms; Industry Terms: Not Available to Industry
How to cite: pCMV-hAT-1B_PM was a gift from Haoyi Wang (Addgene plasmid # 217140 ; http://n2t.net/addgene:217140 ; RRID:Addgene_217140)
