[The description below was written by a language model from this plasmid's Addgene catalogue record and pLannotate feature annotations shown in this document.]
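Description:
pCMV-hAT-1B_PM is a 5,663 nt mammalian expression plasmid built on a pCMV backbone to produce the hAT-1B_PM transposase, a synthetic coding sequence for a DNA transposase whose name places it in the hAT superfamily. It is propagated in E. coli as a high-copy plasmid through a ColE1/pUC-type origin and is selected with ampicillin via the β-lactamase gene and its native promoter. An f1 origin is also present, which in principle allows single-stranded DNA production.

The expression cassette begins with the human cytomegalovirus immediate early enhancer and promoter, followed by a T7 promoter. It ends with a reverse-oriented SP6 promoter and the bovine growth hormone polyadenylation signal. The automated annotation does not label the roughly 1.2 kb interval between the T7 and SP6 promoters, but this is the only position where the transposase open reading frame could sit, under CMV control and terminated by the bGH signal. The flanking phage promoters could support in vitro transcription or serve as sequencing primer sites. No epitope tag or reporter is annotated, and the cloning sites are recorded as unknown.

Downstream, an SV40 early promoter drives only a short fragment of a bleomycin-resistance (ble) gene before an SV40 poly(A) signal, so a functional mammalian selection marker does not appear to be present. The short HIV-1 LTR, lacI, lac promoter/operator and bom hits look like backbone remnants rather than functional modules.

The plasmid comes from a survey of many DNA transposons tested in human cells. It is suited to transient transfection as a transposase source. Such helpers are typically paired with a separate donor carrying the matching transposon ends, although no partner is specified.
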