Features (pLannotate 1.2.2; 19 found; start..end, strand, type, name):
      1..380     +  enhancer       CMV enhancer: human cytomegalovirus immediate early enhancer
    381..584     +  promoter       CMV promoter: human cytomegalovirus (CMV) immediate early promoter
    580..613     +  LTR            5' LTR (truncated) (fragment): truncated 5' long terminal repeat (LTR) from HIV-1
    629..647     +  promoter       T7 promoter: promoter for bacteriophage T7 RNA polymerase
   1851..1869    -  promoter       SP6 promoter: promoter for bacteriophage SP6 RNA polymerase
   1895..2119    +  polyA_signal   bGH poly(A) signal: bovine growth hormone polyadenylation signal
   2123..2144    +  promoter       SV40 promoter (fragment): SV40 enhancer and early promoter
   2165..2593    +  rep_origin     f1 ori (sequence partly withheld): f1 bacteriophage origin of replication; arrow indicates direction of (+) strand synthesis
   2607..2936    +  promoter       SV40 promoter: SV40 enhancer and early promoter
   2949..3107    +  CDS            ble (fragment): BLE_KLEPN - Experimental evidence at protein level: Swiss-Prot protein existence level 1. Binding protein with a strong affinity to the bleomycin family of antibiotics. Binds to CL990; an antimitotic-antibiotic compound. From Klebsiella pneumoniae.
   3102..3223    +  polyA_signal   SV40 poly(A) signal: SV40 polyadenylation signal
   3296..3312    -  protein_bind   lac operator: The lac repressor binds to the lac operator to inhibit transcription in E. coli. This inhibition can be relieved by adding lactose or isopropyl-β-D-thiogalactopyranoside (IPTG). lac repressor encoded by lacI
   3320..3350    -  promoter       lac promoter: promoter for the E. coli lac operon
   3365..3386    -  protein_bind   CAP binding site: CAP binding activates transcription in the presence of cAMP. E. coli catabolite activator protein
   3399..3491    -  CDS            lacI (fragment): lac repressor; lacI; The lac repressor binds to the lac operator to inhibit transcription in E. coli. This inhibition can be relieved by adding lactose or isopropyl-β-D-thiogalactopyranoside (IPTG).
   3674..4262    -  rep_origin     ori: high-copy-number ColE1/pMB1/pBR322/pUC origin of replication
   4433..5293    -  CDS            AmpR: β-lactamase; bla; confers resistance to ampicillin, carbenicillin, and related antibiotics
   5294..5398    -  promoter       AmpR promoter: bla
   5457..5509    -  misc_feature   bom (fragment): basis of mobility region from pBR322
>Addgene plasmid #217140 | pCMV-hAT-1B_PM | addgene full sequence | sequence record 442910 | Addgene NGS Result
GACATTGATTATTGACTAGTTATTAATAGTAATCAATTACGGGGTCATTAGTTCATAGCCCATATATGGA
GTTCCGCGTTACATAACTTACGGTAAATGGCCCGCCTGGCTGACCGCCCAACGACCCCCGCCCATTGACG
TCAATAATGACGTATGTTCCCATAGTAACGCCAATAGGGACTTTCCATTGACGTCAATGGGTGGAGTATT
TACGGTAAACTGCCCACTTGGCAGTACATCAAGTGTATCATATGCCAAGTACGCCCCCTATTGACGTCAA
TGACGGTAAATGGCCCGCCTGGCATTATGCCCAGTACATGACCTTATGGGACTTTCCTACTTGGCAGTAC
ATCTACGTATTAGTCATCGCTATTACCATGGTGATGCGGTTTTGGCAGTACATCAATGGGCGTGGATAGC
GGTTTGACTCACGGGGATTTCCAAGTCTCCACCCCATTGACGTCAATGGGAGTTTGTTTTGGCACCAAAA
TCAACGGGACTTTCCAAAATGTCGTAACAACTCCGCCCCATTGACGCAAATGGGCGGTAGGCGTGTACGG
TGGGAGGTCTATATAAGCAGAGCTCTCTGGCTAACTAGAGAACCCACTGCTTACTGGCTTATCGAAATTA
ATACGACTCACTATAGGGAGACCCAAGCTTGGTACCGAGCTCGGATCCACTAGTAACGGCCGCCAGTGTG
CTGGAATTCGCCGCCACCATGGTGAGCGCGGTTTGTTCAGATGGTGCACCGGCGATGTTAGGTCGTCATA
GCGGTTTTGGCGCGCTGGTTAAATCAGACGCCCCGCATATTATCGTGACCCATTGCGTGTTACATCGTCA
TGCGCTGGCGACCAAAACTCTGCCTCCGAAGTTAGCGGAGGTGCTGAAAATTGTGGTGGAATGCGTGAAC
TATGTGCGCAACAGCGCGATGAAACATCGCATCTTTAAGGAGCTGTGCAAAGAAATGGGCAGCGAGTTTG
AGGTGCTGCTGTACCATAGCAACGTGCGTTGGCTGAGCCGTGGCAAAGTGCTGAATCGCGTGTTTGCCAT
GCGTGTTGAACTGGCCCTGTTTCTGCGCGAATATCAGCATTGCCACGCCGATTGCTTCGAAAACAGCGAG
TTCATTCTGATTCTGGCCTACATGGCCGATATCTTCGATGCCCTGAACCACCTGAACCGCCAAATGCAAG
GTGGCGGCGTGAACATTATTGAAGCGGAGGAAAACCTGAAGGCCTTCAAAAAAAAGCTGCCTCTGTGGAA
ACGCCGCACCGAAAACGATAACTTTGCGAACTTTCCTCTGCTGGATGACTGCGTGAGCAAAATTGAAGAT
GTGAGCGGCATTGGCGATATTTCAGTGCCGGGCGAGTTAAAACAAGCCATCGCGATGCACTTAGATGAAC
TGGCCAAAAGCCTGGATGGCTACTTTCCTACCCGCGAGAGCTATCCGGCGTGGGTTCGTCAGCCTTTCAC
CTTTTCAGTGGCGACCGCCGATGTGAACGATGAGTACCTGGAGGAGATTATTGAACTGCAGCAGAGCCAG
TTACAGCAGCAGCTGTTTCGTACCACCACCCTGAGCACCTTTTGGTGCCATCAGATTGTGCCGTATCCGC
TGATCGCGAAAAAAGCCCTGGAAATTCTGACCCCGTTCGTGACCACCTATCTGTGCGAGCAGAGCTTTAG
CCGCATGGTGGACATCAAAACCAAAAAGCGCAACCGCCTGTGCTGCGAGAACGATATGCGTGTTGCGCTG
GCGAAAGTGAAACCTCGCATTAGCGAGCTGGTTAGCGAACGCCAGCAGCAGAAGAGCCATTGATGAGCGG
CCGCTCGAGCATGCATCTAGAGGGCCCTATTCTATAGTGTCACCTAAATGCTAGAGCTCGCTGATCAGCC
TCGACTGTGCCTTCTAGTTGCCAGCCATCTGTTGTTTGCCCCTCCCCCGTGCCTTCCTTGACCCTGGAAG
GTGCCACTCCCACTGTCCTTTCCTAATAAAATGAGGAAATTGCATCGCATTGTCTGAGTAGGTGTCATTC
TATTCTGGGGGGTGGGGTGGGGCAGGACAGCAAGGGGGAGGATTGGGAAGACAATAGCAGGCATGCTGGG
GATGCGGTGGGCTCTATGGCTTCTGAGGCGGAAAGAACCAGCTGGGGCTCTAGGGGGTATCCCC
[124 nt withheld, positions 2165-2288]
C
[91 nt withheld, positions 2290-2380]
A
[49 nt withheld, positions 2382-2430]
CCTTTGACGTTGGAGTCCACGTTCTTT
[37 nt withheld, positions 2458-2494]
ACCCTATCTCGGTCTATTCTTTTGATTTATAAGGGATTTTGCCGATTTCGGCCTATTGGTTAAAAAATGA
GCTGATTTAACAAAAATTTAACGCGAATTAATTCTGTGGAATGTGTGTCAGTTAGGGTGTGGAAAGTCCC
CAGGCTCCCCAGCAGGCAGAAGTATGCAAAGCATGCATCTCAATTAGTCAGCAACCAGGTGTGGAAAGTC
CCCAGGCTCCCCAGCAGGCAGAAGTATGCAAAGCATGCATCTCAATTAGTCAGCAACCATAGTCCCGCCC
CTAACTCCGCCCATCCCGCCCCTAACTCCGCCCAGTTCCGCCCATTCTCCGCCCCATGGCTGACTAATTT
TTTTTATTTATGCAGAGGCCGAGGCCGCCTCTGCCTCTGAGCTATTCCAGAAGTAGTGAGGAGGCTTTTT
TGGAGGCCTAGGCTTTTGCAAAAAGCTCCCCGAAATGACCGACCAAGCGACGCCCAACCTGCCATCACGA
GATTTCGATTCCACCGCCGCCTTCTATGAAAGGTTGGGCTTCGGAATCGTTTTCCGGGACGCCGGCTGGA
TGATCCTCCAGCGCGGGGATCTCATGCTGGAGTTCTTCGCCCACCCCAACTTGTTTATTGCAGCTTATAA
TGGTTACAAATAAAGCAATAGCATCACAAATTTCACAAATAAAGCATTTTTTTCACTGCATTCTAGTTGT
GGTTTGTCCAAACTCATCAATGTATCTTATCATGTCTGTATACCGTCGACCTCTAGCTAGAGCTTGGCGT
AATCATGGTCATAGCTGTTTCCTGTGTGAAATTGTTATCCGCTCACAATTCCACACAACATACGAGCCGG
AAGCATAAAGTGTAAAGCCTGGGGTGCCTAATGAGTGAGCTAACTCACATTAATTGCGTTGCGCTCACTG
CCCGCTTTCCAGTCGGGAAACCTGTCGTGCCAGCTGCATTAATGAATCGGCCAACGCGCGGGGAGAGGCG
GTTTGCGTATTGGGCGCTCTTCCGCTTCCTCGCTCACTGACTCGCTGCGCTCGGTCGTTCGGCTGCGGCG
AGCGGTATCAGCTCACTCAAAGGCGGTAATACGGTTATCCACAGAATCAGGGGATAACGCAGGAAAGAAC
ATGTGAGCAAAAGGCCAGCAAAAGGCCAGGAACCGTAAAAAGGCCGCGTTGCTGGCGTTTTTCCATAGGC
TCCGCCCCCCTGACGAGCATCACAAAAATCGACGCTCAAGTCAGAGGTGGCGAAACCCGACAGGACTATA
AAGATACCAGGCGTTTCCCCCTGGAAGCTCCCTCGTGCGCTCTCCTGTTCCGACCCTGCCGCTTACCGGA
TACCTGTCCGCCTTTCTCCCTTCGGGAAGCGTGGCGCTTTCTCATAGCTCACGCTGTAGGTATCTCAGTT
CGGTGTAGGTCGTTCGCTCCAAGCTGGGCTGTGTGCACGAACCCCCCGTTCAGCCCGACCGCTGCGCCTT
ATCCGGTAACTATCGTCTTGAGTCCAACCCGGTAAGACACGACTTATCGCCACTGGCAGCAGCCACTGGT
AACAGGATTAGCAGAGCGAGGTATGTAGGCGGTGCTACAGAGTTCTTGAAGTGGTGGCCTAACTACGGCT
ACACTAGAAGAACAGTATTTGGTATCTGCGCTCTGCTGAAGCCAGTTACCTTCGGAAAAAGAGTTGGTAG
CTCTTGATCCGGCAAACAAACCACCGCTGGTAGCGGTGGTTTTTTTGTTTGCAAGCAGCAGATTACGCGC
AGAAAAAAAGGATCTCAAGAAGATCCTTTGATCTTTTCTACGGGGTCTGACGCTCAGTGGAACGAAAACT
CACGTTAAGGGATTTTGGTCATGAGATTATCAAAAAGGATCTTCACCTAGATCCTTTTAAATTAAAAATG
AAGTTTTAAATCAATCTAAAGTATATATGAGTAAACTTGGTCTGACAGTTACCAATGCTTAATCAGTGAG
GCACCTATCTCAGCGATCTGTCTATTTCGTTCATCCATAGTTGCCTGACTCCCCGTCGTGTAGATAACTA
CGATACGGGAGGGCTTACCATCTGGCCCCAGTGCTGCAATGATACCGCGAGACCCACGCTCACCGGCTCC
AGATTTATCAGCAATAAACCAGCCAGCCGGAAGGGCCGAGCGCAGAAGTGGTCCTGCAACTTTATCCGCC
TCCATCCAGTCTATTAATTGTTGCCGGGAAGCTAGAGTAAGTAGTTCGCCAGTTAATAGTTTGCGCAACG
TTGTTGCCATTGCTACAGGCATCGTGGTGTCACGCTCGTCGTTTGGTATGGCTTCATTCAGCTCCGGTTC
CCAACGATCAAGGCGAGTTACATGATCCCCCATGTTGTGCAAAAAAGCGGTTAGCTCCTTCGGTCCTCCG
ATCGTTGTCAGAAGTAAGTTGGCCGCAGTGTTATCACTCATGGTTATGGCAGCACTGCATAATTCTCTTA
CTGTCATGCCATCCGTAAGATGCTTTTCTGTGACTGGTGAGTACTCAACCAAGTCATTCTGAGAATAGTG
TATGCGGCGACCGAGTTGCTCTTGCCCGGCGTCAATACGGGATAATACCGCGCCACATAGCAGAACTTTA
AAAGTGCTCATCATTGGAAAACGTTCTTCGGGGCGAAAACTCTCAAGGATCTTACCGCTGTTGAGATCCA
GTTCGATGTAACCCACTCGTGCACCCAACTGATCTTCAGCATCTTTTACTTTCACCAGCGTTTCTGGGTG
AGCAAAAACAGGAAGGCAAAATGCCGCAAAAAAGGGAATAAGGGCGACACGGAAATGTTGAATACTCATA
CTCTTCCTTTTTCAATATTATTGAAGCATTTATCAGGGTTATTGTCTCATGAGCGGATACATATTTGAAT
GTATTTAGAAAAATAAACAAATAGGGGTTCCGCGCACATTTCCCCGAAAAGTGCCACCTGACGTCGACGG
ATCGGGAGATCTCCCGATCCCCTATGGTGCACTCTCAGTACAATCTGCTCTGATGCCGCATAGTTAAGCC
AGTATCTGCTCCCTGCTTGTGTGTTGGAGGTCGCTGAGTAGTGCGCGAGCAAAATTTAAGCTACAACAAG
GCAAGGCTTGACCGACAATTGCATGAAGAATCTGCTTAGGGTTAGGCGTTTTGCGCTGCTTCGCGATGTA
CGGGCCAGATATACGCGTT
